Addgene plasmid #27996: TRMPV-Hygro
Purpose: Retroviral transfer plasmid for Tet-regulated shRNA expression with a minimal CMV promoter. Contains DsRed2 and Venus fluorescent reporters.
Depositing lab: Scott Lowe. Depositing organization: Cold Spring Harbor Laboratory. Publication: Toolkit for evaluating genes required for proliferation and survival using tetracycline-regulated RNAi. Zuber J, McJunkin K, Fellmann C, Dow LE, Taylor MJ, Hannon GJ, Lowe SW. Nat Biotechnol. 2011 Jan . 29(1):79-83. 10.1038/nbt.1720 PubMed 21131983.
Backbone
  Vector backbone: pQCXIX
  Backbone manufacturer: Clontech
  Backbone size w/o insert (bp): 9339
  Vector type: Mammalian Expression, Retroviral, RNAi ; fluorescent reporters
  Selectable markers: Hygromycin
Growth in bacteria
  Bacterial resistance: Ampicillin, 100 μg/mL
  Growth temperature: 37°C
  Growth strain: DH5alpha
  Growth instructions: Plasmid is low conc., low copy. Use Max efficiency DH5alpha for transformations.
  Copy number: Low Copy
Gene/Insert
  Gene/Insert name: TRMPV-Hygro (shLuci-1309) (alt names: PMID: 21131983; HQ456314; shLuc 1309)
  Insert size (bp): 116
  GenBank ID: HQ456314
  Cloning method: Restriction Enzyme; 5′ cloning site XhoI (not destroyed); 3′ cloning site EcoRI (not destroyed)
  Sequencing primers: 5′ miR30seq: 5’-tgtttgaatgaggcttcagtac
Terms and licenses: Academic/Nonprofit Terms; Industry Terms: Not Available to Industry
How to cite: TRMPV-Hygro was a gift from Scott Lowe (Addgene plasmid # 27996 ; http://n2t.net/addgene:27996 ; RRID:Addgene_27996)
