[The description below was written by a language model from this plasmid's Addgene catalogue record and pLannotate feature annotations shown in this document.]
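Description:
TRMPV-Hygro is a self-inactivating gammaretroviral transfer plasmid built on the pQCXIX backbone for tetracycline-regulated, miR-30-based shRNA expression in mammalian cells. It is propagated in E. coli through a ColE1/pMB1-type origin with ampicillin resistance (AmpR). Although the origin is annotated as a high-copy type, the catalogue describes the plasmid as low copy and low yielding. The viral genome is transcribed in packaging cells from a hybrid CMV enhancer/promoter fused to a truncated 5' LTR. This is followed by the Ψ packaging signal and a truncated gag segment that supports encapsidation. The ΔU3 3' LTR inactivates LTR promoter activity after integration, so expression in target cells depends on the internal promoters.

The payload consists of two internal cassettes in the same orientation. In the first, a tetracycline response element with seven tetO copies, joined to a minimal CMV promoter, drives DsRed2. Human miR-30a 5' and 3' flanking sequences lie downstream of DsRed2 in the same transcript. The shRNA stem-loop sits between these flanks on retained XhoI and EcoRI sites, which allow hairpins to be exchanged. In this version it is a 116 bp hairpin, shLuc 1309, which by its name targets luciferase and would typically serve as a control. Red fluorescence therefore reports induced shRNA expression, which requires a Tet transactivator supplied separately, as none is annotated here. In the second cassette, the constitutive mouse PGK promoter drives Venus, followed by an EMCV IRES and the hygromycin phosphotransferase gene. This marks transduced cells with yellow fluorescence and allows hygromycin selection. According to the record and its associated publication, the vector belongs to a toolkit for inducible RNAi studies of genes required for proliferation and survival.
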