Features (pLannotate 1.2.2; 24 found; start..end, strand, type, name):
    310..513     +  promoter       CMV promoter: human cytomegalovirus (CMV) immediate early promoter
    514..689     +  LTR            5' LTR (truncated): truncated long terminal repeat from Moloney murine sarcoma virus
    811..1085    +  misc_feature   MESV Ψ (fragment): packaging signal of murine embryonic stem cell virus
   1152..1568    +  CDS            gag (truncated): truncated Moloney murine leukemia virus (MMLV) gag gene lacking the start codon
   1618..1888    +  protein_bind   tetracycline response element: contains seven copies of the tetracycline operator tetO tetracycline repressor TetR
   1899..1916    +  misc_feature   MCS (fragment): pUC18/19 multiple cloning site
   1921..1959    +  promoter       minimal CMV promoter: human cytomegalovirus (CMV) immediate early promoter
   2058..2735    +  CDS            DsRed2: improved tetrameric variant of DsRed fluorescent protein mammalian codon-optimized
   2804..2897    +  ncRNA          5' miR-30a: sequence upstream of the 71-nt precursor of the human miR-30a microRNA (Zeng et al., 2002) miRNA
   3009..3121    +  ncRNA          3' miR-30a: sequence downstream of the 71-nt precursor of the human miR-30a microRNA (Zeng et al., 2002) miRNA
   3144..3643    +  promoter       PGK promoter: mouse phosphoglycerate kinase 1 promoter
   3666..4385    +  CDS            Venus: yellow fluorescent protein (YFP) with fast and efficient maturation (Nagai et al., 2002) mammalian codon-optimized
   4528..4990    +  misc_feature   IRES: internal ribosome entry site (IRES) of the encephalomyocarditis virus (EMCV)
   5007..6029    +  CDS            hph: KHYB_ECOLX - Experimental evidence at protein level: Swiss-Prot protein existence level 1. The aminoglycoside phosphotransferases achieve inactivation of their antibiotic substrates by phosphorylation. Only phosphorylates hygromycin and closely related compounds such as demethyl analogs and destomycin. From Escherichia coli.
   6047..6119    +  CDS            env (fragment): murine leukemia virus gPr80 envelope polyprotein precursor; env; proteolytically cleaved into gp70SU and p15TM subunits
   6161..6586    +  LTR            3' LTR (ΔU3): self-inactivating 3' long terminal repeat (LTR) from Moloney murine leukemia virus
   6655..6695    +  CDS            rop (fragment): Rop protein, which maintains plasmids at low copy number; rop
   6797..6835    +  misc_feature   bom (fragment): basis of mobility region from pBR322
   6852..7181    +  promoter       SV40 promoter: SV40 enhancer and early promoter
   7187..7288    +  misc_feature   bom (fragment): basis of mobility region from pBR322
   7474..8062    -  rep_origin     ori: high-copy-number ColE1/pMB1/pBR322/pUC origin of replication
   8233..9093    -  CDS            AmpR: β-lactamase; bla; confers resistance to ampicillin, carbenicillin, and related antibiotics
   9094..9198    -  promoter       AmpR promoter: bla
   9384..309     +  enhancer       CMV enhancer (across the origin): human cytomegalovirus immediate early enhancer
>Addgene plasmid #27996 | TRMPV-Hygro | depositor full sequence | sequence record 13247 | Author sequence
TCCGCGTTACATAACTTACGGTAAATGGCCCGCCTGGCTGACCGCCCAACGACCCCCGCCCATTGACGTC
AATAATGACGTATGTTCCCATAGTAACGCCAATAGGGACTTTCCATTGACGTCAATGGGTGGAGTATTTA
CGGTAAACTGCCCACTTGGCAGTACATCAAGTGTATCATATGCCAAGTACGCCCCCTATTGACGTCAATG
ACGGTAAATGGCCCGCTCTGGCATTATGCCCAGTACATGACCTTATGGGACTTTCCTACTTGGCAGTACA
TCTACGTATTAGTCATCGCTATTACCATGGTGATGCGGTTTTGGCAGTACATCAATGGGCGTGGATAGCG
GTTTGACTCACGGGGATTTCCAAGTCTCCACCCCATTGACGTCAATGGGAGTTTGTTTTGGCACCAAAAT
CAACGGGACTTTCCAAAATGTCGTAACAACTCCGCCCCATTGACGCAAATGGGCGGTAGGCGTGTACGGT
GGGAGGTCTATATAAGCAGAGCTCAATAAAAGAGCCCACAACCCCTCACTCGGCGCGCCAGTCTTCCGAT
AGACTGCGTCGCCCGGGTACCCGTATTCCCAATAAAGCCTCTTGCTGTTTGCATCCGAATCGTGGTCTCG
CTGTTCCTTGGGAGGGTCTCCTCTGAGTGATTGACTACCCACGACGGGGGTCTTTCATTTGGGGGCTCGT
CCGGGATTTGGAGACCCCTGCCCAGGGACCACCGACCCACCACCGGGAGGTAAGCTGGCCAGCAACTTAT
CTGTGTCTGTCCGATTGTCTAGTGTCTATGTTTGATGTTATGCGCCTGCGTCTGTACTAGTTAGCTAACT
AGCTCTGTATCTGGCGGACCCGTGGTGGAACTGACGAGTTCTGAACACCCGGCCGCAACCCTGGGAGACG
TCCCAGGGACTTTGGGGGCCGTTTTTGTGGCCCGACCTGAGGAAGGGAGTCGATGTGGAATCCGACCCCG
TCAGGATATGTGGTTCTGGTAGGAGACGAGAACCTAAAACAGTTCCCGCCTCCGTCTGAATTTTTGCTTT
CGGTTTGGAACCGAAGCCGCGCGTCTTGTCTGCTGCAGCGCTGCAGCATCGTTCTGTGTTGTCTCTGTCT
GACTGTGTTTCTGTATTTGTCTGAAAATTAGGGCCAGACTGTTACCACTCCCTTAAGTTTGACCTTAGGT
CACTGGAAAGATGTCGAGCGGATCGCTCACAACCAGTCGGTAGATGTCAAGAAGAGACGTTGGGTTACCT
TCTGCTCTGCAGAATGGCCAACCTTTAACGTCGGATGGCCGCGAGACGGCACCTTTAACCGAGACCTCAT
CACCCAGGTTAAGATCAAGGTCTTTTCACCTGGCCCGCATGGACACCCAGACCAGGTCCCCTACATCGTG
ACCTGGGAAGCCTTGGCTTTTGACCCCCCTCCCTGGGTCAAGCCCTTTGTACACCCTAAGCCTCCGCCTC
CTCTTCCTCCATCCGCCCCGTCTCTCCCCCTTGAACCTCCTCGTTCGACCCCGCCTCGATCCTCCCTTTA
TCCAGCCCTCACTCCTTCTCTAGGCGCCGGAATTGAAGATCTGGGGGATCGATCCTCTAGAGCATCGAGT
TTACCACTCCCTATCAGTGATAGAGAAAAGTGAAAGTCGAGTTTACCACTCCCTATCAGTGATAGAGAAA
AGTGAAAGTCGAGTTTACCACTCCCTATCAGTGATAGAGAAAAGTGAAAGTCGAGTTTACCACTCCCTAT
CAGTGATAGAGAAAAGTGAAAGTCGAGTTTACCACTCCCTATCAGTGATAGAGAAAAGTGAAAGTCGAGT
TTACCACTCCCTATCAGTGATAGAGAAAAGTGAAAGTCGAGTTTACCACTCCCTATCAGTGATAGAGAAA
AGTGAAAGTCGAGCTCGGTACCCGGGTCGAGGTAGGCGTGTACGGTGGGAGGCCTATATAAGCAGAGCTC
GTTTAGTGAACCGTCAGATCGCCTGGAGACGCCATCCACGCTGTTTTGACCTCCATAGAAGACACCGGGA
CCGATCCAGCCTCTCGACGGATCCACCATGGCCTCCTCCGAGAACGTCATCACCGAGTTCATGCGCTTCA
AGGTGCGCATGGAGGGCACCGTGAACGGCCACGAGTTCGAGATCGAGGGCGAGGGCGAGGGCCGCCCCTA
CGAGGGCCACAACACCGTGAAGCTGAAGGTGACCAAGGGCGGCCCCCTGCCCTTCGCCTGGGACATCCTG
TCCCCCCAGTTCCAGTACGGCTCCAAGGTGTACGTGAAGCACCCCGCCGACATCCCCGACTACAAGAAGC
TGTCCTTCCCCGAGGGCTTCAAGTGGGAGCGCGTGATGAACTTCGAGGACGGCGGCGTGGCGACCGTGAC
CCAGGACTCCTCCCTGCAGGACGGCTGCTTCATCTACAAGGTGAAGTTCATCGGCGTGAACTTCCCCTCC
GACGGCCCCGTGATGCAGAAGAAGACCATGGGCTGGGAGGCCTCCACCGAGCGCCTGTACCCCCGCGACG
GCGTGCTGAAGGGCGAGACCCACAAGGCCCTGAAGCTGAAGGACGGCGGCCACTACCTGGTGGAGTTCAA
GTCCATCTACATGGCCAAGAAGCCCGTGCAGCTGCCCGGCTACTACTACGTGGACGCCAAGCTGGACATC
ACCTCCCACAACGAGGACTACACCATCGTGGAGCAGTACGAGCGCACCGAGGGCCGCCACCACCTGTTCC
TGTAGCGGCCGCGACTCTAGAATTTACTAGTCATATGATAAGATCTCTCGACTAGGGATAACAGGGTAAT
TGTTTGAATGAGGCTTCAGTACTTTACAGAATCGTTGCCTGCACATCTTGGAAACACTTGCTGGGATTAC
TTCTTCAGGTTAACCCAACAGAAGGCTCGAGAAGGTATATTGCTGTTGACAGTGAGCGCCCGCCTGAAGT
CTCTGATTAATAGTGAAGCCACAGATGTATTAATCAGAGACTTCAGGCGGTTGCCTACTGCCTCGGAATT
CAAGGGGCTACTTTAGGAGCAATTATCTTGTTTACTAAAACTGAATACCTTGCTATCTCTTTGATACATT
TTTACAAAGCTGAATTAAAATGGTATAAATTAAATCACTTTTTTCAATTCTAGCAATTCTACCGGGTAGG
GGAGGCGCTTTTCCCAAGGCAGTCTGGAGCATGCGCTTTAGCAGCCCCGCTGGGCACTTGGCGCTACACA
AGTGGCCTCTGGCCTCGCACACATTCCACATCCACCGGTAGGCGCCAACCGGCTCCGTTCTTTGGTGGCC
CCTTCGCGCCACCTTCTACTCCTCCCCTAGTCAGGAAGTTCCCCCCCGCCCCGCAGCTCGCGTCGTGCAG
GACGTGACAAATGGAAGTAGCACGTCTCACTAGTCTCGTGCAGATGGACAGCACCGCTGAGCAATGGAAG
CGGGTAGGCCTTTGGGGCAGCGGCCAATAGCAGCTTTGCTCCTTCGCTTTCTGGGCTCAGAGGCTGGGAA
GGGGTGGGTCCGGGGGCGGGCTCAGGGGCGGGCTCAGGGGCGGGGCGGGCGCCCGAAGGTCCTCCGGAGG
CCCGGCATTCTGCACGCTTCAAAAGCGCACGTCTGCCGCGCTGTTCTCCTCTTCCTCATCTCCGGGCCTT
TCGACCTGCAGCCCAAGCTTCCACCATGGTGAGCAAGGGCGAGGAGCTGTTCACCGGGGTGGTGCCCATC
CTGGTCGAGCTGGACGGCGACGTAAACGGCCACAAGTTCAGCGTGTCCGGCGAGGGCGAGGGCGATGCCA
CCTACGGCAAGCTGACCCTGAAGCTGATCTGCACCACCGGCAAGCTGCCCGTGCCCTGGCCCACCCTCGT
GACCACCCTGGGCTACGGCCTGCAGTGCTTCGCCCGCTACCCCGACCACATGAAGCAGCACGACTTCTTC
AAGTCCGCCATGCCCGAAGGCTACGTCCAGGAGCGCACCATCTTCTTCAAGGACGACGGCAACTACAAGA
CCCGCGCCGAGGTGAAGTTCGAGGGCGACACCCTGGTGAACCGCATCGAGCTGAAGGGCATCGACTTCAA
GGAGGACGGCAACATCCTGGGGCACAAGCTGGAGTACAACTACAACAGCCACAACGTCTATATCACCGCC
GACAAGCAGAAGAACGGCATCAAGGCCAACTTCAAGATCCGCCACAACATCGAGGACGGCGGCGTGCAGC
TCGCCGACCACTACCAGCAGAACACCCCCATCGGCGACGGCCCCGTGCTGCTGCCCGACAACCACTACCT
GAGCTACCAGTCCGCCCTGAGCAAAGACCCCAACGAGAAGCGCGATCACATGGTCCTGCTGGAGTTCGTG
ACCGCCGCCGGGATCACTCTCGGCATGGACGAGCTGTACAAGTAAGAATTGTTCAATTCCGCCCCTCTCC
CCCCCCCCCCTCTCCCTCCCCCCCCCCTAACGTTACTGGCCGAAGCCGCTTGGAATAAGGCCGGTGTGCG
TTTGTCTATATGTTATTTTCCACCATATTGCCGTCTTTTGGCAATGTGAGGGCCCGGAAACCTGGCCCTG
TCTTCTTGACGAGCATTCCTAGGGGTCTTTCCCCTCTCGCCAAAGGAATGCAAGGTCTGTTGAATGTCGT
GAAGGAAGCAGTTCCTCTGGAAGCTTCTTGAAGACAAACAACGTCTGTAGCGACCCTTTGCAGGCAGCGG
AACCCCCCACCTGGCGACAGGTGCCTCTGCGGCCAAAAGCCACGTGTATAAGATACACCTGCAAAGGCGG
CACAACCCCAGTGCCACGTTGTGAGTTGGATAGTTGTGGAAAGAGTCAAATGGCTCTCCTCAAGCGTATT
CAACAAGGGGCTGAAGGATGCCCAGAAGGTACCCCATTGTATGGGATCTGATCTGGGGCCTCGGTGCACA
TGCTTTACATGTGTTTAGTCGAGGTTAAAAAAACGTCTAGGCCCCCCGAACCACGGGGACGTGGTTTTCC
TTTGAAAAACACGATGATAAGCTTACCGGTGCCACCATGAAAAAGCCTGAACTCACCGCGACGTCTGTCG
AGAAGTTTCTGATCGAAAAGTTCGACAGCGTCTCCGACCTGATGCAGCTCTCGGAGGGCGAAGAATCTCG
TGCTTTCAGCTTCGATGTAGGAGGGCGTGGATATGTCCTGCGGGTAAATAGCTGCGCCGATGGTTTCTAC
AAAGATCGTTATGTTTATCGGCACTTTGCATCGGCCGCGCTCCCGATTCCGGAAGTGCTTGACATTGGGG
AATTTAGCGAGAGCCTGACCTATTGCATCTCCCGCCGTGCACAGGGTGTCACGTTGCAAGACCTGCCTGA
AACCGAACTGCCCGCTGTTCTGCAGCCGGTCGCGGAGGCCATGGATGCGATCGCTGCGGCCGATCTTAGC
CAGACGAGCGGGTTCGGCCCATTCGGACCGCAAGGAATCGGTCAATACACTACATGGCGTGATTTCATAT
GCGCGATTGCTGATCCCCATGTGTATCACTGGCAAACTGTGATGGACGACACCGTCAGTGCGTCCGTCGC
GCAGGCTCTCGATGAGCTGATGCTTTGGGCCGAGGACTGCCCCGAAGTCCGGCACCTCGTGCACGCGGAT
TTCGGCTCCAACAATGTCCTGACGGACAATGGCCGCATAACAGCGGTCATTGACTGGAGCGAGGCGATGT
TCGGGGATTCCCAATACGAGGTCGCCAACATCTTCTTCTGGAGGCCGTGGTTGGCTTGTATGGAGCAGCA
GACGCGCTACTTCGAGCGGAGGCATCCGGAGCTTGCAGGATCGCCGCGGCTCCGGGCGTATATGCTCCGC
ATTGGTCTTGACCAACTCTATCAGAGCTTGGTTGACGGCAATTTCGATGATGCAGCTTGGGCGCAGGGTC
GATGCGACGCAATCGTCCGATCCGGAGCCGGGACTGTCGGGCGTACACAAATCGCCCGCAGAAGCGCGGC
CGTCTGGACCGATGGCTGTGTAGAAGTACTCGCCGATAGTGGAAACCGACGCCCCAGCACTCGTCCGAGG
GCAAAGGAATAGTTCGATACCGTCGAGATATCAGTGGTCCAGGCTCTAGTTTTGACTCAACAATATCACC
AGCTGAAGCCTATAGAGTACGAGCCATAGATAAAATAAAAGATTTTATTTAGTCTCCAGAAAAAGGGGGG
AATGAAAGACCCCACCTGTAGGTTTGGCAAGCTAGCTTAAGTAACGCCATTTTGCAAGGCATGGAAAAAT
ACATAACTGAGAATAGAGAAGTTCAGATCAAGGTCAGGAACAGATGGAACAGGGTCGACCCTAGAGAACC
ATCAGATGTTTCCAGGGTGCCCCAAGGACCTGAAATGACCCTGTGCCTTATTTGAACTAACCAATCAGTT
CGCTTCTCGCTTCTGTTCGCGCGCTTCTGCTCCCCGAGCTCAATAAAAGAGCCCACAACCCCTCACTCGG
GGCGCCAGTCCTCCGATTGACTGAGTCGCCCGGGTACCCGTGTATCCAATAAACCCTCTTGCAGTTGCAT
CCGACTTGTGGTCTCGCTGTTCCTTGGGAGGGTCTCCTCTGAGTGATTGACTACCCGTCAGCGGGGGTCT
TTCATTTGGGGGCTCGTCCGGGATCGGGAGACCCCTGCCCAGGGACCACCGACCCACCACCGGGAGGTAA
GCTGGCTGCCTCGCGCGTTTCGGTGATGACGGTGAAAACCTCTGACACATGCAGCTCCCGGAGACGGTCA
CAGCTTGTCTGTAAGCGGATGCCGGGAGCAGACAAGCCCGTCAGGGCGCGTCAGCGGGTGTTGGCGGGTG
TCGGGGCGCAGCCATGACCCAGTCACGTAGCGATAGCGGAGTGTAGATCCGGCTGTGGAATGTGTGTCAG
TTAGGGTGTGGAAAGTCCCCAGGCTCCCCAGCAGGCAGAAGTATGCAAAGCATGCATCTCAATTAGTCAG
CAACCAGGTGTGGAAAGTCCCCAGGCTCCCCAGCAGGCAGAAGTATGCAAAGCATGCATCTCAATTAGTC
AGCAACCATAGTCCCGCCCCTAACTCCGCCCATCCCGCCCCTAACTCCGCCCAGTTCCGCCCATTCTCCG
CCCCATGGCTGACTAATTTTTTTTATTTATGCAGAGGCCGAGGCCGCCTCGGCCTCTGAGCTATTCCAGA
AGTAGTGAGGAGGCTTTTTTGGAGGCCTAGGCTTTTGCAAAAAGCTTACTGGCTTAACTATGCGGCATCA
GAGCAGATTGTACTGAGAGTGCACCATATGCGGTGTGAAATACCGCACAGATGCGTAAGGAGAAAATACC
GCATCAGGCGCTCTTCCGCTTCCTCGCTCACTGACTCGCTGCGCTCGGTCGTTCGGCTGCGGCGAGCGGT
ATCAGCTCACTCAAAGGCGGTAATACGGTTATCCACAGAATCAGGGGATAACGCAGGAAAGAACATGTGA
GCAAAAGGCCAGCAAAAGGCCAGGAACCGTAAAAAGGCCGCGTTGCTGGCGTTTTTCCATAGGCTCCGCC
CCCCTGACGAGCATCACAAAAATCGACGCTCAAGTCAGAGGTGGCGAAACCCGACAGGACTATAAAGATA
CCAGGCGTTTCCCCCTGGAAGCTCCCTCGTGCGCTCTCCTGTTCCGACCCTGCCGCTTACCGGATACCTG
TCCGCCTTTCTCCCTTCGGGAAGCGTGGCGCTTTCTCATAGCTCACGCTGTAGGTATCTCAGTTCGGTGT
AGGTCGTTCGCTCCAAGCTGGGCTGTGTGCACGAACCCCCCGTTCAGCCCGACCGCTGCGCCTTATCCGG
TAACTATCGTCTTGAGTCCAACCCGGTAAGACACGACTTATCGCCACTGGCAGCAGCCACTGGTAACAGG
ATTAGCAGAGCGAGGTATGTAGGCGGTGCTACAGAGTTCTTGAAGTGGTGGCCTAACTACGGCTACACTA
GAAGGACAGTATTTGGTATCTGCGCTCTGCTGAAGCCAGTTACCTTCGGAAAAAGAGTTGGTAGCTCTTG
ATCCGGCAAACAAACCACCGCTGGTAGCGGTGGTTTTTTTGTTTGCAAGCAGCAGATTACGCGCAGAAAA
AAAGGATCTCAAGAAGATCCTTTGATCTTTTCTACGGGGTCTGACGCTCAGTGGAACGAAAACTCACGTT
AAGGGATTTTGGTCATGAGATTATCAAAAAGGATCTTCACCTAGATCCTTTTAAATTAAAAATGAAGTTT
TAAATCAATCTAAAGTATATATGAGTAAACTTGGTCTGACAGTTACCAATGCTTAATCAGTGAGGCACCT
ATCTCAGCGATCTGTCTATTTCGTTCATCCATAGTTGCCTGACTCCCCGTCGTGTAGATAACTACGATAC
GGGAGGGCTTACCATCTGGCCCCAGTGCTGCAATGATACCGCGAGACCCACGCTCACCGGCTCCAGATTT
ATCAGCAATAAACCAGCCAGCCGGAAGGGCCGAGCGCAGAAGTGGTCCTGCAACTTTATCCGCCTCCATC
CAGTCTATTAATTGTTGCCGGGAAGCTAGAGTAAGTAGTTCGCCAGTTAATAGTTTGCGCAACGTTGTTG
CCATTGCTGCAGGCATCGTGGTGTCACGCTCGTCGTTTGGTATGGCTTCATTCAGCTCCGGTTCCCAACG
ATCAAGGCGAGTTACATGATCCCCCATGTTGTGCAAAAAAGCGGTTAGCTCCTTCGGTCCTCCGATCGTT
GTCAGAAGTAAGTTGGCCGCAGTGTTATCACTCATGGTTATGGCAGCACTGCATAATTCTCTTACTGTCA
TGCCATCCGTAAGATGCTTTTCTGTGACTGGTGAGTACTCAACCAAGTCATTCTGAGAATAGTGTATGCG
GCGACCGAGTTGCTCTTGCCCGGCGTCAACACGGGATAATACCGCGCCACATAGCAGAACTTTAAAAGTG
CTCATCATTGGAAAACGTTCTTCGGGGCGAAAACTCTCAAGGATCTTACCGCTGTTGAGATCCAGTTCGA
TGTAACCCACTCGTGCACCCAACTGATCTTCAGCATCTTTTACTTTCACCAGCGTTTCTGGGTGAGCAAA
AACAGGAAGGCAAAATGCCGCAAAAAAGGGAATAAGGGCGACACGGAAATGTTGAATACTCATACTCTTC
CTTTTTCAATATTATTGAAGCATTTATCAGGGTTATTGTCTCATGAGCGGATACATATTTGAATGTATTT
AGAAAAATAAACAAATAGGGGTTCCGCGCACATTTCCCCGAAAAGTGCCACCTGACGTCTAAGAAACCAT
TATTATCATGACATTAACCTATAAAAATAGGCGTATCACGAGGCCCTTTCGTCTTCAAGAATTAGCTTGG
CCATTGCATACGTTGTATCCATATCATAATATGTACATTTATATTGGCTCATGTCCAACATTACCGCCAT
GTTGACATTGATTATTGACTAGTTATTAATAGTAATCAATTACGGGGTCATTAGTTCATAGCCCATATAT
GGAGT
