>Addgene plasmid #27996 | TRMPV-Hygro | addgene partial sequence | sequence record 34517 | 27996 with dsRed-1N (5' GTACTGGAACTGGGGGGACAG 3')
GCCCTTGGTCACCTTCAGCTTCACGGTGTTGTGGCCCTCGTAGGGGCGGCCCTCNCCCTCGCCCTCGATC
TCGAACTCGTGGCCGTTCACGGTGCCCTCCATGCGCACCTTGAAGCGCATGAACTCGGTGATGACGTTCT
CGGAGGAGGCCATGGTGGATCCGTCGAGAGGCTGGATCGGTCCCGGTGTCTTCTATGGAGGTCAAAACAG
CGTGGATGGCGTCTCCAGGCGATCTGACGGTTCACTAAACGAGCTCTGCTTATATAGGCCTCCCACCGTA
CACGCCTACCTCGACCCGGGTACCGAGCTCGACTTTCACTTTTCTCTATCACTGATAGGGAGTGGTAAAC
TCGACTTTCACTTTTCTCTATCACTGATAGGGAGTGGTAAACTCGACTTTCACTTTTCTCTATCACTGAT
AGGGAGTGGTAAACTCGACTTTCACTTTTCTCTATCACTGATAGGGAGTGGTAAACTCGACTTTCACTTT
TCTCTATCACTGATAGGGAGTGGTAAACTCGACTTTCACTTTTCTCTATCACTGATAGGGAGTGGTAAAC
TCGACTTTCACTTTTCTCTATCACTGATAGGGAGTGGTAAACTCGATGCTCTAGAGGATCGATCCCCCAG
ATCTTCAATTCCGGCGCCTAGAGAAGGAGTGAGGGCTGGATAAAGGGAGGATCGAGGCGGGGTCGAACGA
GGAGGTTCAAGGGGGAGAGACGGGGCGGATGGAGGAAGAGGAGGCGGAG
