>Addgene plasmid #27996 | TRMPV-Hygro | addgene partial sequence | sequence record 34518 | 27996 with IRES-F (5' TGGCTCTCCTCAAGCGTATT 3')
GTACCCCATTGTATGGGATCTGATCTGGGGCCTCGGTGCACATGCTTTACATGTGTTTAGTCGAGGTTAA
AAAAACGTCTAGGCCCCCCGAACCACGGGGACGTGGTTTTCCTTTGAAAAACACGATGATAAGCTTACCG
GTGCCACCATGAAAAAGCCTGAACTCACCGCGACGTCTGTCGAGAAGTTTCTGATCGAAAAGTTCGACAG
CGTCTCCGACCTGATGCAGCTCTCGGAGGGCGAAGAATCTCGTGCTTTCAGCTTCGATGTAGGAGGGCGT
GGATATGTCCTGCGGGTAAATAGCTGCGCCGATGGTTTCTACAAAGATCGTTATGTTTATCGGCACTTTG
CATCGGCCGCGCTCCCGATTCCGGAAGTGCTTGACATTGGGGAATTTAGCGAGAGCCTGACCTATTGCAT
CTCCCGCCGTGCACAGGGTGTCACGTTGCAAGACCTGCCTGAAACCGAACTGCCCGCTGTTCTGCAGCCG
GTCGCGGAGGCCATGGATGCGATCGCTGCGGCCGATCTTAGCCAGACGAGCGGGTTCGGCCCATTCGGAC
CGCAAGGAATCGGTCAATACACTACATGGCGTGATTTCATATGCGCGATTGCTGATCCCCATGTGTATCA
CTGGCAAACTGTGATGGACGACACCGTCAGTGCGTCCGTCGCGCAGGCTCTCGATGAGCTGATGCTTTGG
GCCGAGGACTGCCCCGAAGTCCGGCACCTCGTGCACGCGGATTTCGGCTCCAACAATGTCCTGACGGACA
ATGGCCGCATAACAGCGGTCATTGACTGGAGCGAGGCGATGTTCGGGGATTCCCAATACGAG
