>Addgene plasmid #27996 | TRMPV-Hygro | addgene partial sequence | sequence record 34519 | 27996 with dsRed-1C (5' AGCTGGACATCACCTCCCACAACG 3')
CGAGCGCACCGAGGGCCGCCACCACCTGTTCCTGTAGCGGCCGCGACTCTAGAATTTACTAGTCATATGA
TAAGATCTCTCGACTAGGGATAACAGGGTAATTGTTTGAATGAGGCTTCAGTACTTTACAGAATCGTTGC
CTGCACATCTTGGAAACACTTGCTGGGATTACTTCTTCAGGTTAACCCAACAGAAGGCTCGAGAAGGTAT
ATTGCTGTTGACAGTGAGCGCCCGCCTGAAGTCTCTGATTAATAGTGAAGCCACAGATGTATTAATCAGA
GACTTCAGGCGGTTGCCTACTGCCTCGGAATTCAAGGGGCTACTTTAGGAGCAATTATCTTGTTTACTAA
AACTGAATACCTTGCTATCTCTTTGATACATTTTTACAAAGCTGAATTAAAATGGTATAAATTAAATCAC
TTTTTTCAATTCTAGCAATTCTACCGGGTAGGGGAGGCGCTTTTCCCAAGGCAGTCTGGAGCATGCGCTT
TAGCAGCCCCGCTGGGCACTTGGCGCTACACAAGTGGCCTCTGGCCTCGCACACATTCCACATCCACCGG
TAGGCGCCAACCGGCTCCGTTCTTTGGTGGCCCCTTCGCGCCACCTTCTACTCCTCCCCTAGTCAGGAAG
TTCCCCCCCGCCCCGCAGCTCGCGTCGTGCAGGACGTGACAAATGGAAGTAGCACGTCTCACTAGTCTCG
TGCAGATGGACAGCACCGCTGAGCAATGGAAGCGGGTAGGCCTTTGGGGCAGCGGCCAATAGCAGCTTTG
CTCCTTCGCTTTCTGGGCTCA
